>Addgene plasmid #219166 | SFFV-HOXD9-Brd 223 | addgene full sequence | sequence record 450392 | Addgene NGS Result
ATTTATGCAGAGGCCGAGGCCGCCTCGGCCTCTGAGCTATTCCAGAAGTAGTGAGGAGGCTTTTTTGGAG
GCCTAGGGACGTACCCAATTCGCCCTATAGTGAGTCGTATTACGCGCGCTCACTGGCCGTCGTTTTACAA
CGTCGTGACTGGGAAAACCCTGGCGTTACCCAACTTAATCGCCTTGCAGCACATCCCCCTTTCGCCAGCT
GGCGTAATAGCGAAGAGGCCCGCACCGATCGCCCTTCCCAACAGTTGCGCAGCCTGAATGGCGAATGGG
[124 nt withheld, positions 280-403]
C
[91 nt withheld, positions 405-495]
A
[49 nt withheld, positions 497-545]
CCTTTGACGTTGGAGTCCACGTTCTTT
[37 nt withheld, positions 573-609]
ACCCTATCTCGGTCTATTCTTTTGATTTATAAGGGATTTTGCCGATTTCGGCCTATTGGTTAAAAAATGA
GCTGATTTAACAAAAATTTAACGCGAATTTTAACAAAATATTAACGCTTACAATTTAGGTGGCACTTTTC
GGGGAAATGTGCGCGGAACCCCTATTTGTTTATTTTTCTAAATACATTCAAATATGTATCCGCTCATGAG
ACAATAACCCTGATAAATGCTTCAATAATATTGAAAAAGGAAGAGTATGAGTATTCAACATTTCCGTGTC
GCCCTTATTCCCTTTTTTGCGGCATTTTGCCTTCCTGTTTTTGCTCACCCAGAAACGCTGGTGAAAGTAA
AAGATGCTGAAGATCAGTTGGGTGCACGAGTGGGTTACATCGAACTGGATCTCAACAGCGGTAAGATCCT
TGAGAGTTTTCGCCCCGAAGAACGTTTTCCAATGATGAGCACTTTTAAAGTTCTGCTATGTGGCGCGGTA
TTATCCCGTATTGACGCCGGGCAAGAGCAACTCGGTCGCCGCATACACTATTCTCAGAATGACTTGGTTG
AGTACTCACCAGTCACAGAAAAGCATCTTACGGATGGCATGACAGTAAGAGAATTATGCAGTGCTGCCAT
AACCATGAGTGATAACACTGCGGCCAACTTACTTCTGACAACGATCGGAGGACCGAAGGAGCTAACCGCT
TTTTTGCACAACATGGGGGATCATGTAACTCGCCTTGATCGTTGGGAACCGGAGCTGAATGAAGCCATAC
CAAACGACGAGCGTGACACCACGATGCCTGTAGCAATGGCAACAACGTTGCGCAAACTATTAACTGGCGA
ACTACTTACTCTAGCTTCCCGGCAACAATTAATAGACTGGATGGAGGCGGATAAAGTTGCAGGACCACTT
CTGCGCTCGGCCCTTCCGGCTGGCTGGTTTATTGCTGATAAATCTGGAGCCGGTGAGCGTGGGTCTCGCG
GTATCATTGCAGCACTGGGGCCAGATGGTAAGCCCTCCCGTATCGTAGTTATCTACACGACGGGGAGTCA
GGCAACTATGGATGAACGAAATAGACAGATCGCTGAGATAGGTGCCTCACTGATTAAGCATTGGTAACTG
TCAGACCAAGTTTACTCATATATACTTTAGATTGATTTAAAACTTCATTTTTAATTTAAAAGGATCTAGG
TGAAGATCCTTTTTGATAATCTCATGACCAAAATCCCTTAACGTGAGTTTTCGTTCCACTGAGCGTCAGA
CCCCGTAGAAAAGATCAAAGGATCTTCTTGAGATCCTTTTTTTCTGCGCGTAATCTGCTGCTTGCAAACA
AAAAAACCACCGCTACCAGCGGTGGTTTGTTTGCCGGATCAAGAGCTACCAACTCTTTTTCCGAAGGTAA
CTGGCTTCAGCAGAGCGCAGATACCAAATACTGTTCTTCTAGTGTAGCCGTAGTTAGGCCACCACTTCAA
GAACTCTGTAGCACCGCCTACATACCTCGCTCTGCTAATCCTGTTACCAGTGGCTGCTGCCAGTGGCGAT
AAGTCGTGTCTTACCGGGTTGGACTCAAGACGATAGTTACCGGATAAGGCGCAGCGGTCGGGCTGAACGG
GGGGTTCGTGCACACAGCCCAGCTTGGAGCGAACGACCTACACCGAACTGAGATACCTACAGCGTGAGCT
ATGAGAAAGCGCCACGCTTCCCGAAGGGAGAAAGGCGGACAGGTATCCGGTAAGCGGCAGGGTCGGAACA
GGAGAGCGCACGAGGGAGCTTCCAGGGGGAAACGCCTGGTATCTTTATAGTCCTGTCGGGTTTCGCCACC
TCTGACTTGAGCGTCGATTTTTGTGATGCTCGTCAGGGGGGCGGAGCCTATGGAAAAACGCCAGCAACGC
GGCCTTTTTACGGTTCCTGGCCTTTTGCTGGCCTTTTGCTCACATGTTCTTTCCTGCGTTATCCCCTGAT
TCTGTGGATAACCGTATTACCGCCTTTGAGTGAGCTGATACCGCTCGCCGCAGCCGAACGACCGAGCGCA
GCGAGTCAGTGAGCGAGGAAGCGGAAGAGCGCCCAATACGCAAACCGCCTCTCCCCGCGCGTTGGCCGAT
TCATTAATGCAGCTGGCACGACAGGTTTCCCGACTGGAAAGCGGGCAGTGAGCGCAACGCAATTAATGTG
AGTTAGCTCACTCATTAGGCACCCCAGGCTTTACACTTTATGCTTCCGGCTCGTATGTTGTGTGGAATTG
TGAGCGGATAACAATTTCACACAGGAAACAGCTATGACCATGATTACGCCAAGCGCGCAATTAACCCTCA
CTAAAGGGAACAAAAGCTGGAGCTGCAAGCTTAATGTAGTCTTATGCAATACTCTTGTAGTCTTGCAACA
TGGTAACGATGAGTTAGCAACATGCCTTACAAGGAGAGAAAAAGCACCGTGCATGCCGATTGGTGGAAGT
AAGGTGGTACGATCGTGCCTTATTAGGAAGGCAACAGACGGGTCTGACATGGATTGGACGAACCACTGAA
TTGCCGCATTGCAGAGATATTGTATTTAAGTGCCTAGCTCGATACATAAACGGGTCTCTCTGGTTAGACC
AGATCTGAGCCTGGGAGCTCTCTGGCTAACTAGGGAACCCACTGCTTAAGCCTCAATAAAGCTTGCCTTG
AGTGCTTCAAGTAGTGTGTGCCCGTCTGTTGTGTGACTCTGGTAACTAGAGATCCCTCAGACCCTTTTAG
TCAGTGTGGAAAATCTCTAGCAGTGGCGCCCGAACAGGGACTTGAAAGCGAAAGGGAAACCAGAGGAGCT
CTCTCGACGCAGGACTCGGCTTGCTGAAGCGCGCACGGCAAGAGGCGAGGGGCGGCGACTGGTGAGTACG
CCAAAAATTTTGACTAGCGGAGGCTAGAAGGAGAGAGATGGGTGCGAGAGCGTCAGTATTAAGCGGGGGA
GAATTAGATCGCGATGGGAAAAAATTCGGTTAAGGCCAGGGGGAAAGAAAAAATATAAATTAAAACATAT
AGTATGGGCAAGCAGGGAGCTAGAACGATTCGCAGTTAATCCTGGCCTGTTAGAAACATCAGAAGGCTGT
AGACAAATACTGGGACAGCTACAACCATCCCTTCAGACAGGATCAGAAGAACTTAGATCATTATATAATA
CAGTAGCAACCCTCTATTGTGTGCATCAAAGGATAGAGATAAAAGACACCAAGGAAGCTTTAGACAAGAT
AGAGGAAGAGCAAAACAAAAGTAAGACCACCGCACAGCAAGCGGCCGCTGATCTTCAGACCTGGAGGAGG
AGATATGAGGGACAATTGGAGAAGTGAATTATATAAATATAAAGTAGTAAAAATTGAACCATTAGGAGTA
GCACCCACCAAGGCAAAGAGAAGAGTGGTGCAGAGAGAAAAAAGAGCAGTGGGAATAGGAGCTTTGTTCC
TTGGGTTCTTGGGAGCAGCAGGAAGCACTATGGGCGCAGCGTCAATGACGCTGACGGTACAGGCCAGACA
ATTATTGTCTGGTATAGTGCAGCAGCAGAACAATTTGCTGAGGGCTATTGAGGCGCAACAGCATCTGTTG
CAACTCACAGTCTGGGGCATCAAGCAGCTCCAGGCAAGAATCCTGGCTGTGGAAAGATACCTAAAGGATC
AACAGCTCCTGGGGATTTGGGGTTGCTCTGGAAAACTCATTTGCACCACTGCTGTGCCTTGGAATGCTAG
TTGGAGTAATAAATCTCTGGAACAGATTTGGAATCACACGACCTGGATGGAGTGGGACAGAGAAATTAAC
AATTACACAAGCTTAATACACTCCTTAATTGAAGAATCGCAAAACCAGCAAGAAAAGAATGAACAAGAAT
TATTGGAATTAGATAAATGGGCAAGTTTGTGGAATTGGTTTAACATAACAAATTGGCTGTGGTATATAAA
ATTATTCATAATGATAGTAGGAGGCTTGGTAGGTTTAAGAATAGTTTTTGCTGTACTTTCTATAGTGAAT
AGAGTTAGGCAGGGATATTCACCATTATCGTTTCAGACCCACCTCCCAACCCCGAGGGGACCCGACAGGC
CCGAAGGAATAGAAGAAGAAGGTGGAGAGAGAGACAGAGACAGATCCATTCGATTAGTGAACGGATCTCG
ACGGTATCGGTTAACTTTTAAAAGAAAAGGGGGGATTGGGGGGTACAGTGCAGGGGAAAGAATAGTAGAC
ATAATAGCAACAGACATACAAACTAAAGAATTACAAAAACAAATTACAAAAATTCAAAATTTTATCGATC
ACGAGACTAGCCTCGAGCTGGCTGCAGTAACGCCATTTTGCAAGGCATGGAAAAATACCAAACCAAGAAT
AGAGAAGTTCAGATCAAGGGCGGGTACATGAAAATAGCTAACGTTGGGCCAAACAGGATATCTGCGGTGA
GCAGTTTCGGCCCCGGCCCGGGGCCAAGAACAGATGGTCACCGCAGTTTCGGCCCCGGCCCGAGGCCAAG
AACAGATGGTCCCCAGATATGGCCCAACCCTCAGCAGTTTCTTAAGACCCATCAGATGTTTCCAGGCTCC
CCCAAGGACCTGAAATGACCCTGCGCCTTATTTGAATTAACCAATCAGCCTGCTTCTCGCTTCTGTTCGC
GCGCTTCTGCTTCCCGAGCTCTATAAAAGAGCTCACAACCCCTCACTCGGCGCGCCAGTCCTCCGACAGA
CTGAGTCGGCCGGTCGAATCAAGCTTATCGATACCGTCGACGGATCCGCTAGCCCGCGGTTCGAAATGTT
AGGTGGCTCTGCCGGACGCTTAAAGATGTCATCTTCAGGTACACTGTCTAATTATTATGTTGATTCTCTG
ATCGGACACGAAGGAGATGAAGTATTTGCTGCCAGGTTTGGTCCCCCAGGTCCGGGTGCCCAAGGACGCC
CAGCTGGCGTCGCCGACGGGCCAGCTGCTACAGCTGCAGAATTTGCTAGCTGCTCTTTCGCACCTCGTTC
AGCTGTTTTCTCCGCTTCTTGGTCAGCCGTTCCATCTCAACCACCTGCTGCCGCCGCCATGAGTGGGCTG
TATCATCCATATGTGCCTCCTCCACCTCTCGCTGCTTCCGCTAGTGAACCAGGTCGGTATGTTAGGTCAT
GGATGGAACCTCTCCCAGGGTTTCCCGGTGGGGCAGGAGGAGGAGGAGGCGGCGGCGGAGGAGGCCCTGG
GCGGGGACCAAGTCCAGGGCCTTCAGGGCCTGCGAATGGAAGACATTATGGCATCAAACCAGAGACTCGG
GCCGCTCCCGCTCCGGCAACCGCAGCAAGCACTACAAGTAGCAGTTCAACAAGCCTTAGTAGCAGCAGCA
AGCGCACCGAATGTTCAGTAGCAAGAGAAAGCCAAGGTTCATCTGGGCCTGAATTTAGCTGTAATTCATT
TCTTCAAGAAAAGGCTGCTGCAGCCACCGGCGGCACTGGCCCCGGAGCTGGCATAGGTGCAGCCACCGGC
ACAGGCGGAAGTTCTGAACCTTCTGCGTGTTCCGATCATCCCATTCCTGGGTGCAGCTTAAAAGAAGAAG
AGAAACAACACTCACAACCCCAACAACAACAGCTGGATCCCAATAATCCAGCTGCCAATTGGATTCATGC
ACGGAGTACTCGCAAGAAACGGTGCCCATATACAAAGTATCAAACCCTGGAACTTGAAAAGGAGTTTCTG
TTTAATATGTATCTGACTCGTGATCGCAGATATGAAGTAGCGAGAATCCTGAATCTCACTGAACGCCAAG
TAAAGATTTGGTTCCAAAATCGCAGAATGAAGATGAAGAAAATGTCCAAAGAAAAGTGTCCGAAGGGTGA
TTGAACCGGTCGGATCCCCCGGGCTGCAGGAATTCGAGCATCTTACCGCCATTTATTCCCATATTTGTTC
TGTTTTTCTTGATTTGGGTATACATTTAAATGTTAATAAAACAAAATGGTGGGGCAATCATTTACATTTT
TAGGGATATGTAATTACTAGTTCAGGTGTATTGCCACAAGACAAACATGTTAAGAAACTTTCCCGTTATT
TACGCTCTGTTCCTGTTAATCAACCTCTGGATTACAAAATTTGTGAAAGATTGACTGATATTCTTAACTA
TGTTGCTCCTTTTACGCTGTGTGGATATGCTGCTTTAATGCCTCTGTATCATGCTATTGCTTCCCGTACG
GCTTTCGTTTTCTCCTCCTTGTATAAATCCTGGTTGCTGTCTCTTTATGAGGAGTTGTGGCCCGTTGTCC
GTCAACGTGGCGTGGTGTGCTCTGTGTTTGCTGACGCAACCCCCACTGGCTGGGGCATTGCCACCACCTG
TCAACTCCTTTCTGGGACTTTCGCTTTCCCCCTCCCGATCGCCACGGCAGAACTCATCGCCGCCTGCCTT
GCCCGCTGCTGGACAGGGGCTAGGTTGCTGGGCACTGATAATTCCGTGGTGTTGTCGGGGAAGCTGACGT
CCTTTGCAATTCGATATCAAGCTGTACCTTCTAGATGTACAACGTCTTAAGCGCTTCTAGACCAATGACT
TACAAGGCAGCTGTAGATCTTAGCCACTTTTTAAAAGAAAAGGGGGGACTGGAAGGGCTAATTCACTCCC
AACGAAGACAAGATCTGCTTTTTGCTTGTACTGGGTCTCTCTGGTTAGACCAGATCTGAGCCTGGGAGCT
CTCTGGCTAACTAGGGAACCCACTGCTTAAGCCTCAATAAAGCTTGCCTTGAGTGCTTCAAGTAGTGTGT
GCCCGTCTGTTGTGTGACTCTGGTAACTAGAGATCCCTCAGACCCTTTTAGTCAGTGTGGAAAATCTCTA
GCAGTAGTAGTTCATGTCATCTTATTATTCAGTATTTATAACTTGCAAAGAAATGAATATCAGAGAGTGA
GAGGAACTTGTTTATTGCAGCTTATAATGGTTACAAATAAAGCAATAGCATCACAAATTTCACAAATAAA
GCATTTTTTTCACTGCATTCTAGTTGTGGTTTGTCCAAACTCATCAATGTATCTTATCATGTCTGGCTCT
AGCTATCCCGCCCCTAACTCCGCCCATCCCGCCCCTAACTCCGCCCAGTTCCGCCCATTCTCCGCCCCAT
GGCTGACTAATTTTTTTT
Features (pLannotate 1.2.2; 29 found; start..end, strand, type, name):
     94..112     -  promoter       T7 promoter: promoter for bacteriophage T7 RNA polymerase
    120..275     +  CDS            lacZα (fragment): LacZα fragment of β-galactosidase; lacZ fragment
    280..708     +  rep_origin     f1 ori (sequence partly withheld): f1 bacteriophage origin of replication; arrow indicates direction of (+) strand synthesis
    761..865     +  promoter       AmpR promoter: bla
    866..1726    +  CDS            AmpR: β-lactamase; bla; confers resistance to ampicillin, carbenicillin, and related antibiotics
   1897..2485    +  rep_origin     ori: high-copy-number ColE1/pMB1/pBR322/pUC origin of replication
   2668..2760    +  CDS            lacI (fragment): lac repressor; lacI; The lac repressor binds to the lac operator to inhibit transcription in E. coli. This inhibition can be relieved by adding lactose or isopropyl-β-D-thiogalactopyranoside (IPTG).
   2773..2794    +  protein_bind   CAP binding site: CAP binding activates transcription in the presence of cAMP. E. coli catabolite activator protein
   2809..2839    +  promoter       lac promoter: promoter for the E. coli lac operon
   2847..2863    +  protein_bind   lac operator: The lac repressor binds to the lac operator to inhibit transcription in E. coli. This inhibition can be relieved by adding lactose or isopropyl-β-D-thiogalactopyranoside (IPTG). lac repressor encoded by lacI
   2908..2926    +  promoter       T3 promoter: promoter for bacteriophage T3 RNA polymerase
   2954..3180    +  promoter       RSV promoter: Rous sarcoma virus enhancer/promoter
   3181..3361    +  LTR            5' LTR (truncated): truncated 5' long terminal repeat (LTR) from HIV-1
   3408..3533    +  misc_feature   HIV-1 Ψ: packaging signal of human immunodeficiency virus type 1
   3517..3880    +  CDS            HIV-1 gag (fragment): gag protein from human immunodeficiency virus 1; gag
   4026..4259    +  misc_feature   RRE: The Rev response element (RRE) of HIV-1 allows for Rev-dependent mRNA export from the nucleus to the cytoplasm.
   4636..4736    +  CDS            Rev (fragment): human immunodeficiency virus 1 (HIV-1) Rev protein; rev; enhances nuclear export of unspliced and incompletely spliced viral mRNAs
   4755..4872    +  misc_feature   cPPT/CTS: central polypurine tract and central termination sequence of HIV-1
   4906..5307    +  promoter       SFFV promoter: spleen focus-forming virus long terminal repeat (LTR) promoter
   5317..5340    +  misc_feature   MCS (fragment): pBluescript multiple cloning site
   5365..6420    +  CDS            HOXD9: HXD9_HUMAN - Also known as HOX4C. Experimental evidence at protein level: Swiss-Prot protein existence level 1. Sequence-specific transcription factor which is part of a developmental regulatory system that provides cells with specific positional identities on the anterior-posterior axis. From Homo sapiens (Human).
   6431..6456    +  misc_feature   MCS (fragment): pBluescript multiple cloning site
   6456..6515    +  CDS            S (fragment): HBSAG_WHV6 - Experimental evidence at transcript level: Swiss-Prot protein existence level 2. The middle envelope protein plays an important role in the budding of the virion. It is involved in the induction of budding in a nucleocapsid independent way. In this process the majority of envelope proteins bud to form subviral lipoprotein particles of 22 nm of diameter that do not contain a nucleocapsid (By similarity). From Woodchuck hepatitis B virus (isolate w64/pWS23) (WHV).
   6647..7050    +  misc_feature   WPRE: woodchuck hepatitis virus posttranscriptional regulatory element
   7108..7167    +  CDS            nef (fragment): NEF_HV1Z2 - Experimental evidence at protein level: Swiss-Prot protein existence level 1. Extracellular Nef protein targets CD4(+) T-lymphocytes for apoptosis by interacting with CXCR4 surface receptors. From Human immunodeficiency virus type 1 group M subtype D (isolate Z2/CDC-Z34) (HIV-1).
   7169..7402    +  LTR            3' LTR (ΔU3): self-inactivating 3' long terminal repeat (LTR) from HIV-1
   7474..7595    +  polyA_signal   SV40 poly(A) signal: SV40 polyadenylation signal
   7614..7635    +  rep_origin     SV40 ori (fragment): SV40 origin of replication
   7635..73      +  rep_origin     SV40 ori (across the origin): SV40 origin of replication
