[The description below was written by a language model from this plasmid's Addgene catalogue record and pLannotate feature annotations shown in this document.]
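Description:
SFFV-HOXD9-Brd 223 is a third-generation-style, self-inactivating HIV-1 lentiviral transfer plasmid built on the SFFV-MCS backbone and carrying a codon-optimized human HOXD9 open reading frame. It is propagated in E. coli through a high-copy ColE1/pUC-type origin with ampicillin selection (AmpR under its own bla promoter). The bacterial portion also retains pBluescript-like remnants: an f1 origin, lacZα and lacI fragments, lac promoter/operator elements, and flanking T7 and T3 promoters. The sequenced record is about 7.7 kb, consistent with the stated backbone and insert sizes.

The viral genome is transcribed in packaging cells from an RSV promoter fused to a truncated 5' LTR. This is followed by the Ψ packaging signal with a partial gag region, the Rev response element for Rev-dependent nuclear export, and the cPPT/CTS, which aids nuclear import of the reverse-transcribed genome. Downstream, the spleen focus-forming virus LTR promoter, which is commonly chosen for strong expression in haematopoietic cells, drives HOXD9, a homeobox transcription factor involved in anterior-posterior positional identity. The coding sequence sits between multiple cloning site fragments and is followed by a WPRE to boost transcript stability and expression, then the ΔU3 3' LTR and an SV40 poly(A) signal and origin. According to the depositor, a construct-specific barcode was cloned into an XbaI site after the WPRE. It is not annotated in the feature table, but this placement would put it in the expressed transcript. No tag, fluorescent reporter or mammalian selection marker is annotated. The plasmid belongs to a barcoded transcription factor collection for combinatorial screening of immune cell reprogramming, where the barcode identifies which factors a transduced cell received.
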