Addgene plasmid #219166: SFFV-HOXD9-Brd 223
Purpose: Transcription factor HOXD9 with a specific barcode assigned.
Depositing lab: Filipe Pereira. Depositing organization: Center for Neuroscience and Cell Biology, University of Coimbra. Publication: A combinatorial transcription factor screening platform for immune cell reprogramming. Kurochkin I, Altman AR, Caiado I, Pertiga-Cabral D, Halitzki E, Minaeva M, Zimmermannova O, Henriques-Oliveira L, Klein D, Nair M, Oliveira D, Cajal LR, Knittel R, Feick C, Ringner M, Martin M, Cirovic B, Pires CF, Rosa FF, Sitnicka E, Theis FJ, Pereira CF. Cell Syst. 2026 Jan 21;17(1):101457. doi: 10.1016/j.cels.2025.101457. Epub 2026 Jan 14. PubMed 41539305.
Backbone
  Vector backbone: SFFV-MCS
  Backbone size w/o insert (bp): 6638
  Vector type: Lentiviral
Growth in bacteria
  Bacterial resistance: Ampicillin, 100 μg/mL
  Growth temperature: 37°C
  Growth strain: NEB Stable
  Copy number: High Copy
Gene/Insert
  Gene/Insert name: HOXD9
  Species: H. sapiens (human)
  Insert size (bp): 1059
  Mutation: Codon optimized
  Entrez Gene: HOXD9 (a.k.a. HOX4, HOX4C, Hox-4.3, Hox-5.2)
  Promoter: The spleen focus-forming virus (SFFV) promoter
  Cloning method: Restriction Enzyme; 5′ cloning site Bsp119I (not destroyed); 3′ cloning site BstHI (not destroyed)
Terms and licenses: Academic/Nonprofit Terms; Industry Terms: Not Available to Industry
Depositor comments: Barcode sequence cloned into XbaI restriction site. Design of plasmid is as follows: SFFV-[TF sequence]-WPRE-[Barcode sequence].
How to cite: SFFV-HOXD9-Brd 223 was a gift from Filipe Pereira (Addgene plasmid # 219166 ; http://n2t.net/addgene:219166 ; RRID:Addgene_219166)
