>Addgene plasmid #219166 | SFFV-HOXD9-Brd 223 | depositor partial sequence | sequence record 427979 | Barcode sequence
TGTACAACGTCTTAAGCGCT
